Addgene plasmid #73221: pMD19T-slr0230-PL31-sgRNANT1-KmR
Purpose: Contains sgRNA which targets GFPmut3b. Under an aTc inducible promoter. Suicide vector inserts into slr0230 site of Synechocystis. Carries kanamycin resistance. Propogates in E. coli
Depositing lab: Paul Hudson. Publication: Multiple Gene Repression in Cyanobacteria Using CRISPRi. Yao L, Cengic I, Anfelt J, Hudson EP. ACS Synth Biol. 2015 Dec 28. 10.1021/acssynbio.5b00264 PubMed 26689101.
Backbone
  Vector backbone: pMD19T simple
  Backbone manufacturer: Takara
  Total vector size (bp): 6094
  Modifications to backbone: Has 2 slr2030 homology regions flanking insert
  Vector type: Bacterial Expression
Growth in bacteria
  Bacterial resistance: Kanamycin, 50 μg/mL
  Growth temperature: 37°C
  Growth strain: DH5alpha
  Copy number: High Copy
Gene/Insert
  Gene/Insert name: PL31-sgRNA NT1
  gRNA/shRNA sequence: ACCATCTAATTCAACAAGAATT
  Promoter: PL31
  Cloning method: Restriction Enzyme; 5′ cloning site EcoRI (not destroyed); 3′ cloning site SpeI (destroyed during cloning)
  Sequencing primers: 5′ GCAACGGGGTAGGGTCTATC
Terms and licenses: Academic/Nonprofit Terms; Industry Terms: Not Available to Industry
How to cite: pMD19T-slr0230-PL31-sgRNANT1-KmR was a gift from Paul Hudson (Addgene plasmid # 73221 ; http://n2t.net/addgene:73221 ; RRID:Addgene_73221)
