[The description below was written by a language model from this plasmid's Addgene catalogue record and the feature table of its GenBank file.]
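Description:
pMD19T-slr0230-PL31-sgRNANT1-KmR is a 6,094 bp integration ("suicide") vector built on Takara's pMD19T simple cloning backbone. It delivers a CRISPR interference guide RNA into the chromosome of the cyanobacterium Synechocystis. In E. coli it replicates at high copy from a ColE1/pUC-type origin. It has no origin that functions in Synechocystis, so the cargo persists there only by double homologous recombination between the two flanking homology arms and the genomic target locus. The name and purpose statement give that locus as slr0230, whereas the backbone-modification field reads slr2030, an inconsistency the record does not resolve. The arms are not annotated in the feature table, but presumably correspond to the unannotated stretches on either side of the BioBrick prefix and suffix that bracket the cassette.

The payload is a single guide RNA, NT1, directed against GFPmut3b and fused to the Streptococcus pyogenes Cas9 guide scaffold. It is transcribed from the PL31 promoter, which carries a tet operator. TetR therefore represses it, and anhydrotetracycline induces it. Transcription ends at tandem rrnB T1 and T7Te terminators. A kanamycin resistance gene (aph(3')-Ia) lies next to the sgRNA unit in the opposite orientation and inside the cassette, so it selects both for the plasmid in E. coli and for integrants in the cyanobacterium. The backbone also keeps an ampicillin resistance gene and lac promoter/operator remnants, which would be lost on double crossover.

No dCas9 or TetR gene is annotated, so these must come from the recipient strain. The associated work concerns multiplexed CRISPRi gene repression in cyanobacteria, and this construct fits use as an inducible GFP-knockdown test guide.
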