LOCUS       Exported 6094 bp ds-DNA circular SYN 13-MAY-2021
DEFINITION  Contains sgRNA which targets GFPmut3b. Under an aTc inducible
            promoter. Suicide vector inserts into slr0230 site of Synechocystis.
            Carries kanamycin resistance. Propogates in E. coli.
ACCESSION   .
VERSION     .
KEYWORDS    pMD19T-slr0230-PL31-sgRNANT1-KmR
SOURCE      synthetic DNA construct
  ORGANISM  synthetic DNA construct
REFERENCE   1 (bases 1 to 6094)
  AUTHORS   Yao L, Cengic I, Anfelt J, Hudson EP
  TITLE     Multiple Gene Repression in Cyanobacteria Using CRISPRi.
  JOURNAL   ACS Synth Biol. 2015 Dec 28.
  PUBMED    26689101
REFERENCE   2 (bases 1 to 6094)
  AUTHORS   .
  TITLE     Direct Submission
  JOURNAL   Exported May 13, 2021 from SnapGene Server 1.1.58
            http://www.snapgene.com
FEATURES             Location/Qualifiers
     source          1..6094
                     /organism="synthetic DNA construct"
                     /mol_type="other DNA"
     primer_bind     complement(29..51)
                     /label=pGEX 3'
                     /note="pGEX vectors, reverse primer"
     primer_bind     151..170
                     /label=pRS-marker
                     /note="pRS vectors, use to sequence yeast selectable
                     marker"
     primer_bind     364..386
                     /label=M13/pUC Forward
                     /note="In lacZ gene"
     primer_bind     378..395
                     /label=M13 Forward
                     /note="In lacZ gene. Also called M13-F20 or M13 (-21)
                     Forward"
     primer_bind     379..395
                     /label=M13 fwd
                     /note="common sequencing primer, one of multiple similar
                     variants"
     misc_feature    1476..1497
                     /label=BioBrick prefix
                     /note="BioBrick prefix for parts that do not start with
                     ""ATG"""
     protein_bind    1498..1516
                     /gene="tetO"
                     /label=tet operator
                     /bound_moiety="tetracycline repressor TetR"
                     /note="bacterial operator O2 for the tetR and tetA genes"
     misc_RNA        1575..1650
                     /label=gRNA scaffold
                     /note="guide RNA scaffold for the Streptococcus pyogenes
                     CRISPR/Cas9 system"
     terminator      1674..1745
                     /label=rrnB T1 terminator
                     /note="transcription terminator T1 from the E. coli rrnB
                     gene"
     terminator      1761..1788
                     /label=T7Te terminator
                     /note="phage T7 early transcription terminator"
     CDS             complement(1839..2654)
                     /codon_start=1
                     /gene="aph(3')-Ia"
                     /product="aminoglycoside phosphotransferase"
                     /label=KanR
                     /note="confers resistance to kanamycin in bacteria or G418
                     (Geneticin(R)) in eukaryotes"
                     /translation="MSHIQRETSCSRPRLNSNMDADLYGYKWARDNVGQSGATIYRLYG
                     KPDAPELFLKHGKGSVANDVTDEMVRLNWLTEFMPLPTIKHFIRTPDDAWLLTTAIPGK
                     TAFQVLEEYPDSGENIVDALAVFLRRLHSIPVCNCPFNSDRVFRLAQAQSRMNNGLVDA
                     SDFDDERNGWPVEQVWKEMHKLLPFSPDSVVTHGDFSLDNLIFDEGKLIGCIDVGRVGI
                     ADRYQDLAILWNCLGEFSPSLQKRLFQKYGIDNPDMNKLQFHLMLDEFF"
     primer_bind     2562..2581
                     /label=Kan-R
                     /note="Kanamycin resistance gene, reverse primer"
     primer_bind     2646..2665
                     /label=pENTR-R
                     /note="pENTR vectors, reverse primer"
     misc_feature    2769..2789
                     /label=BioBrick suffix
                     /note="universal suffix for all parts"
     primer_bind     complement(3873..3889)
                     /label=M13 rev
                     /note="common sequencing primer, one of multiple similar
                     variants"
     primer_bind     complement(3873..3889)
                     /label=M13 Reverse
                     /note="In lacZ gene. Also called M13-rev"
     primer_bind     complement(3886..3908)
                     /label=M13/pUC Reverse
                     /note="In lacZ gene"
     protein_bind    3897..3913
                     /label=lac operator
                     /bound_moiety="lac repressor encoded by lacI"
                     /note="The lac repressor binds to the lac operator to
                     inhibit transcription in E. coli. This inhibition can be
                     relieved by adding lactose or
                     isopropyl-beta-D-thiogalactopyranoside (IPTG)."
     promoter        complement(3921..3951)
                     /label=lac promoter
                     /note="promoter for the E. coli lac operon"
     protein_bind    3966..3987
                     /label=CAP binding site
                     /bound_moiety="E. coli catabolite activator protein"
                     /note="CAP binding activates transcription in the presence
                     of cAMP."
     primer_bind     complement(4104..4121)
                     /label=L4440
                     /note="L4440 vector, forward primer"
     rep_origin      complement(4275..4863)
                     /direction=LEFT
                     /label=ori
                     /note="high-copy-number ColE1/pMB1/pBR322/pUC origin of
                     replication"
     primer_bind     complement(4355..4374)
                     /label=pBR322ori-F
                     /note="pBR322 origin, forward primer"
     CDS             complement(5034..5894)
                     /codon_start=1
                     /gene="bla"
                     /product="beta-lactamase"
                     /label=AmpR
                     /note="confers resistance to ampicillin, carbenicillin, and
                     related antibiotics"
                     /translation="MSIQHFRVALIPFFAAFCLPVFAHPETLVKVKDAEDQLGARVGYI
                     ELDLNSGKILESFRPEERFPMMSTFKVLLCGAVLSRIDAGQEQLGRRIHYSQNDLVEYS
                     PVTEKHLTDGMTVRELCSAAITMSDNTAANLLLTTIGGPKELTAFLHNMGDHVTRLDRW
                     EPELNEAIPNDERDTTMPVAMATTLRKLLTGELLTLASRQQLIDWMEADKVAGPLLRSA
                     LPAGWFIADKSGAGERGSRGIIAALGPDGKPSRIVVIYTTGSQATMDERNRQIAEIGAS
                     LIKHW"
     primer_bind     5657..5676
                     /label=Amp-R
                     /note="Ampicillin resistance gene, reverse primer"
     promoter        complement(5895..5999)
                     /gene="bla"
                     /label=AmpR promoter
     primer_bind     6067..6085
                     /label=pBRforEco
                     /note="pBR322 vectors, upsteam of EcoRI site, forward
                     primer"
ORIGIN
        1 tcgcgcgttt cggtgatgac ggtgaaaacc tctgacacat gcagctcccg gagacggtca
       61 cagcttgtct gtaagcggat gccgggagca gacaagcccg tcagggcgcg tcagcgggtg
      121 ttggcgggtg tcggggctgg cttaactatg cggcatcaga gcagattgta ctgagagtgc
      181 accatatgcg gtgtgaaata ccgcacagat gcgtaaggag aaaataccgc atcaggcgcc
      241 attcgccatt caggctgcgc aactgttggg aagggcgatc ggtgcgggcc tcttcgctat
      301 tacgccagct ggcgaaaggg ggatgtgctg caaggcgatt aagttgggta acgccagggt
      361 tttcccagtc acgacgttgt aaaacgacgg ccagtgaatt agaactcggt acgcgcggat
      421 cttccagaga tttgccacct gacgtctaag aaaccataac cgttgtccct tttgtttcat
      481 cgaccaacaa ccgccgggga aacgggagag tttgtattac aaagatgatg actatcgcct
      541 gagttttctc tacggcagtt atctcacttt gactaatttg agtgccaagg aatggcaacg
      601 catagaacag ttaaggcttt ctcccctcta cgtttccatc catgccacgg aagcatcggt
      661 gcgggaaaga ttgttaaaaa atcatcgggc cggtcagatt cttgaccagt tggcttggtt
      721 ccaagctaga agattacaga tccacgccca ggtggtggtt tgtcctggtg ttaatgatgg
      781 taagcactta gagcaaactt tgagggactt agcccagttt caccaagggg aaaccccagc
      841 ggtgatttca gtggcggtgg tgccggtggg tctaacccgt tttcgtcccc aggaagatga
      901 gttaagcccc gttggtcaag ctaaagccac ggaggtaatt gcccaggttc aagctttgca
      961 aaaggaattt gcccagcaac taggtggtaa ctttgtttgg ttggccgatg aatggtttct
     1021 cattgcccgt caacctttgc caccggaaag ccattacgaa gactatcccc aaattggcaa
     1081 cggggtaggg tctatccgtc aattcattaa ggagtttcaa caacaagctg cggaatttct
     1141 ccccccggcg atcgccgaag ccaagacgtt gacctgggta gtgggcaatg ctgtagaaca
     1201 agcgtttgag ctactggtgg aacagttaaa tcaggtaaag ggtttaacag ttaatttagc
     1261 gcccttaaac agtgactatt ggggtcagga aattacggtg acgggactat tgacggggca
     1321 ggatttaatc gctaaattgg caggcagaga tttaggggat ggtattctat tgcctgctct
     1381 gatgttgaaa catgatgata ctcgcttctt ggatgacctc cgggtggccg atgtggctca
     1441 aaagttgggc acaaccattt accctgtggc tgatggaatt cgcggccgct tctagagtcc
     1501 ctatcagtga tagagattga catccctatc agtgatagat ataatgtgtg gtaccatcta
     1561 attcaacaag aattgtttta gagctagaaa tagcaagtta aaataaggct agtccgttat
     1621 caacttgaaa aagtggcacc gagtcggtgc ttttttttac tagagccagg catcaaataa
     1681 aacgaaaggc tcagtcgaaa gactgggcct ttcgttttat ctgttgtttg tcggtgaacg
     1741 ctctctacta gagtcacact ggctcacctt cgggtgggcc tttctgcgtt tatatactag
     1801 aggctctgcc agtgttacaa ccaattaacc aattctgatt agaaaaactc atcgagcatc
     1861 aaatgaaact gcaatttatt catatcagga ttatcaatac catatttttg aaaaagccgt
     1921 ttctgtaatg aaggagaaaa ctcaccgagg cagttccata ggatggcaag atcctggtat
     1981 cggtctgcga ttccgactcg tccaacatca atacaaccta ttaatttccc ctcgtcaaaa
     2041 ataaggttat caagtgagaa atcaccatga gtgacgactg aatccggtga gaatggcaaa
     2101 agcttatgca tttctttcca gacttgttca acaggccagc cattacgctc gtcatcaaaa
     2161 tcactcgcat caaccaaacc gttattcatt cgtgattgcg cctgagcgag acgaaatacg
     2221 cgatcgctgt taaaaggaca attacaaaca ggaatcgaat gcaaccggcg caggaacact
     2281 gccagcgcat caacaatatt ttcacctgaa tcaggatatt cttctaatac ctggaatgct
     2341 gttttcccgg ggatcgcagt ggtgagtaac catgcatcat caggagtacg gataaaatgc
     2401 ttgatggtcg gaagaggcat aaattccgtc agccagttta gtctgaccat ctcatctgta
     2461 acatcattgg caacgctacc tttgccatgt ttcagaaaca actctggcgc atcgggcttc
     2521 ccatacaatc gatagattgt cgcacctgat tgcccgacat tatcgcgagc ccatttatac
     2581 ccatataaat cagcatccat gttggaattt aatcgcggcc tggagcaaga cgtttcccgt
     2641 tgaatatggc tcataacacc ccttgtatta ctgtttatgt aagcagacag ttttattgtt
     2701 catgatgata tatttttatc ttgtgcaatg taacatcaga gattttgaga cacaacgtgg
     2761 ctttgttgta ctagtagcgg ccgctgcagc ggagtttaca taatctgaat cagtttctgg
     2821 aattgacccc tctgatggcc accagggtca ccgatgccga tggcagtgct ttagttctaa
     2881 tgagagaggg ggaaatatct atctttgaac aaatccatgg ccacaaaaat agtcttaagg
     2941 gcaccattaa aggcgctttg cagaaggccc gccaggttaa cctcacattg gattcttcca
     3001 ctgtcctgag ttattttgac cgtcaattgc gccaagaatt accggcgatc gcctgttata
     3061 acacccccat tttgagtcac caagaggaag tgggccgctt atatatcttt agtcaagatc
     3121 gtaactatag ctggactccc acccgtcgta agttactaca gctaatttct gatcaaaccg
     3181 ctgtggcgat cgccaatagt gatttaaacc aaaagttgag atccagagaa agtcaggatc
     3241 gggaattgga aattgcttca gaaattcaaa atcaactatt gccccgttgt tgtccccaaa
     3301 ttaatggttt ggacattgct gcccagtgta aaaccgccag tcgggtaggt ggggattact
     3361 acgatttcat tcctgccaac tatgaccaac tgcgccaggg ggattggtta tgtcgtaaca
     3421 caagccattt gggggtgccc tggagtattg tcatcggcga tgtcatgggt aaaggagtac
     3481 cggcgggtct aattatgacc atgactaggg ggatgctgcg ggcagaagtg ctgaaccgcc
     3541 atagtccagc ccaaattctt aaccacctca accgggtaat gtatgccgac ctggaaaatt
     3601 cccatcgctt tgtcaccttg ttttattctg aatataaccc cgaaacgagc atactttcct
     3661 atagcaacgc cgcccataac cctcccctat tgtggcgggc cggcagtgac agcccccaat
     3721 gtttaattcc cctggatacg gaaggagctt taatcggctt ggagtcggat tccaattacc
     3781 gggatgccca gattcagctt gttcccccag tcgggaaacc tgtcgtgcca gaaatcgtcg
     3841 aacggcaggc gtgcaaactt ggcgtaatca tggtcatagc tgtttcctgt gtgaaattgt
     3901 tatccgctca caattccaca caacatacga gccggaagca taaagtgtaa agcctggggt
     3961 gcctaatgag tgagctaact cacattaatt gcgttgcgct cactgcccgc tttccagtcg
     4021 ggaaacctgt cgtgccagct gcattaatga atcggccaac gcgcggggag aggcggtttg
     4081 cgtattgggc gctcttccgc ttcctcgctc actgactcgc tgcgctcggt cgttcggctg
     4141 cggcgagcgg tatcagctca ctcaaaggcg gtaatacggt tatccacaga atcaggggat
     4201 aacgcaggaa agaacatgtg agcaaaaggc cagcaaaagg ccaggaaccg taaaaaggcc
     4261 gcgttgctgg cgtttttcca taggctccgc ccccctgacg agcatcacaa aaatcgacgc
     4321 tcaagtcaga ggtggcgaaa cccgacagga ctataaagat accaggcgtt tccccctgga
     4381 agctccctcg tgcgctctcc tgttccgacc ctgccgctta ccggatacct gtccgccttt
     4441 ctcccttcgg gaagcgtggc gctttctcat agctcacgct gtaggtatct cagttcggtg
     4501 taggtcgttc gctccaagct gggctgtgtg cacgaacccc ccgttcagcc cgaccgctgc
     4561 gccttatccg gtaactatcg tcttgagtcc aacccggtaa gacacgactt atcgccactg
     4621 gcagcagcca ctggtaacag gattagcaga gcgaggtatg taggcggtgc tacagagttc
     4681 ttgaagtggt ggcctaacta cggctacact agaagaacag tatttggtat ctgcgctctg
     4741 ctgaagccag ttaccttcgg aaaaagagtt ggtagctctt gatccggcaa acaaaccacc
     4801 gctggtagcg gtggtttttt tgtttgcaag cagcagatta cgcgcagaaa aaaaggatct
     4861 caagaagatc ctttgatctt ttctacgggg tctgacgctc agtggaacga aaactcacgt
     4921 taagggattt tggtcatgag attatcaaaa aggatcttca cctagatcct tttaaattaa
     4981 aaatgaagtt ttaaatcaat ctaaagtata tatgagtaaa cttggtctga cagttaccaa
     5041 tgcttaatca gtgaggcacc tatctcagcg atctgtctat ttcgttcatc catagttgcc
     5101 tgactccccg tcgtgtagat aactacgata cgggagggct taccatctgg ccccagtgct
     5161 gcaatgatac cgcgagaccc acgctcaccg gctccagatt tatcagcaat aaaccagcca
     5221 gccggaaggg ccgagcgcag aagtggtcct gcaactttat ccgcctccat ccagtctatt
     5281 aattgttgcc gggaagctag agtaagtagt tcgccagtta atagtttgcg caacgttgtt
     5341 gccattgcta caggcatcgt ggtgtcacgc tcgtcgtttg gtatggcttc attcagctcc
     5401 ggttcccaac gatcaaggcg agttacatga tcccccatgt tgtgcaaaaa agcggttagc
     5461 tccttcggtc ctccgatcgt tgtcagaagt aagttggccg cagtgttatc actcatggtt
     5521 atggcagcac tgcataattc tcttactgtc atgccatccg taagatgctt ttctgtgact
     5581 ggtgagtact caaccaagtc attctgagaa tagtgtatgc ggcgaccgag ttgctcttgc
     5641 ccggcgtcaa tacgggataa taccgcgcca catagcagaa ctttaaaagt gctcatcatt
     5701 ggaaaacgtt cttcggggcg aaaactctca aggatcttac cgctgttgag atccagttcg
     5761 atgtaaccca ctcgtgcacc caactgatct tcagcatctt ttactttcac cagcgtttct
     5821 gggtgagcaa aaacaggaag gcaaaatgcc gcaaaaaagg gaataagggc gacacggaaa
     5881 tgttgaatac tcatactctt cctttttcaa tattattgaa gcatttatca gggttattgt
     5941 ctcatgagcg gatacatatt tgaatgtatt tagaaaaata aacaaatggg ggttccgcgc
     6001 acatttcccc gaaaagtgcc acctgacgtc taagaaacca ttattatcat gacattaacc
     6061 tataaaaata ggcgtatcac gaggcccttt cgtc
//
