>Addgene plasmid #73221 | pMD19T-slr0230-PL31-sgRNANT1-KmR | addgene partial sequence | sequence record 138126 | StrepPyoCas9-5UTR-F 5'-CGGTGCCACTTTTTCAAGTTG-3'
CTATTTCTAGCTCTAAAACAATTCTTGTTGAATTAGATGGTACCACACATTATATCTATCACTGATAGGG
ATGTCAATCTCTATCACTGATAGGGACTCTAGAAGCGGCCGCGAATTCCATCAGCCACAGGGTAAATGGT
TGTGCCCAACTTTTGAGCCACATCGGCCACCCGGAGGTCATCCAAGAAGCGAGTATCATCATGTTTCAAC
ATCAGAGCAGGCAATAGAATACCATCCCCTAAATCTCTGCCTGCCAATTTAGCGATTAAATCCTGCCCCG
TCAATAGTCCCGTCACCGTAATTTCCTGACCCCAATAGTCACTGTTTAAGGGCGCTAAATTAACTGTTAA
ACCCTTTACCTGATTTAACTGTTCCACCAGTAGCTCAAACGCTTGTTCTACAGCATTGCCCACTACCCAG
GTCAACGTCTTGGCTTCGGCGATCGCCGGGGGGAGAAATTCCGCAGCTTGTTGTTGAAACTCCTTAATGA
ATTGACGGATAGACCCTACCCCGTTGCCAATTTGGGGATAGTCTTCGTAATGGCTTTCCGGTGGCAAAGG
TTGACGGGCAATGAGAAACCATTCATCGGCCAACCAAACAAAGTTACCACCTAGTTGCTGGGCAAATTCC
TTTTGCAAAGCTTGAACCTGGGCAATTACCTCCGTGGCTTTAGCTTGACCAACGGGGCTTAACTCATCTT
CCTGGGGACGAAAACGGGTTAGACCCACCGGCACCACCGCCACTGAAATCACCGCTGGGGTTTCCCCTTG
GTGAAACTGGGCTAAGTCCCTCAAAGTTTGCTCTAAGTGCTTACCATCATTAACACCAGGACAAACCACC
ACCTGGGCGTGGATCTGTAATCTTCTAGCTTGGAACCAAGCCAACTGGTCAAGAATCTGACCGGCCCGAT
GATTTTTTAACAATCTTTCCCGCACCGATGCTTCCGTGGCATGGATGGAAACGTA
