>Addgene plasmid #73221 | pMD19T-slr0230-PL31-sgRNANT1-KmR | addgene partial sequence | sequence record 138129 | M13-F20 5'-TGTAAAACGACGGCCAGT-3'
TGCCACCTGACGTCTAAGAAACCATAACCGTTGTCCCTTTTGTTTCATCGACCAACAACCGCCGGGGAAA
CGGGAGAGTTTGTATTACAAAGATGATGACTATCGCCTGAGTTTTCTCTACGGCAGTTATCTCACTTTGA
CTAATTTGAGTGCCAAGGAATGGCAACGCATAGAACAGTTAAGGCTTTCTCCCCTCTACGTTTCCATCCA
TGCCACGGAAGCATCGGTGCGGGAAAGATTGTTAAAAAATCATCGGGCCGGTCAGATTCTTGACCAGTTG
GCTTGGTTCCAAGCTAGAAGATTACAGATCCACGCCCAGGTGGTGGTTTGTCCTGGTGTTAATGATGGTA
AGCACTTAGAGCAAACTTTGAGGGACTTAGCCCAGTTTCACCAAGGGGAAACCCCAGCGGTGATTTCAGT
GGCGGTGGTGCCGGTGGGTCTAACCCGTTTTCGTCCCCAGGAAGATGAGTTAAGCCCCGTTGGTCAAGCT
AAAGCCACGGAGGTAATTGCCCAGGTTCAAGCTTTGCAAAAGGAATTTGCCCAGCAACTAGGTGGTAACT
TTGTTTGGTTGGCCGATGAATGGTTTCTCATTGCCCGTCAACCTTTGCCACCGGAAAGCCATTACGAAGA
CTATCCCCAAATTGGCAACGGGGTAGGGTCTATCCGTCAATTCATTAAGGAGTTTCAACAACAAGCTGCG
GAATTTCTCCCCCCGGCGATCGCCGAAGCCAAGACGTTGACCTGGGTAGTGGGCAATGCTGTAGAACAAG
CGTTTGAGCTACTGGTGGAACAGTTAAATCAGGTAAAGGGTTTAACAGTTAATTTAGCGCCCTTAAACAG
TGACTATTGGGGTCAGGAAATTACGGTGACGGGACTATTGACGGGGCAGGATTTAATCGCTAAATTGGCA
GGCAGAGATTTAGGGGATGGTATTCTATTGCCTGCTCTGATGTTGAAACATGATGATACTCGCTTCTTGG
ATGACCTCCGGGTGGCCGATGTGGCTCAAAAGTTGGGCACAAC
